>Addgene plasmid #33009 | pGCDNsam-Foxa3-IRES-GFP | depositor partial sequence | sequence record 42099 | Foxa3
ATGCTGGGCTCAGTGAAGATGGAGGCTCATGACCTGGCCGAGTGGAGCTACTACCCGGAGGCGGGCGAGG
TGTATTCTCCAGTGAATCCTGTGCCCACCATGGCCCCTCTCAACTCCTACATGACCTTGAACCCACTCAG
CTCTCCCTACCCTCCCGGAGGGCTTCAGGCCTCCCCACTGCCTACAGGACCCCTGGCACCCCCAGCCCCC
ACTGCGCCCTTGGGGCCCACCTTCCCAAGCTTGGGCACTGGTGGCAGCACCGGAGGCAGTGCTTCCGGGT
ATGTAGCCCCAGGGCCCGGGCTTGTACATGGAAAAGAGATGGCAAAGGGGTACCGGCGGCCACTGGCCCA
CGCCAAACCACCATATTCCTACATCTCTCTCATAACCATGGCTATTCAGCAGGCTCCAGGCAAGATGCTG
ACCCTGAGTGAAATCTACCAATGGATCATGGACCTCTTCCCGTACTACCGGGAGAACCAGCAACGTTGGC
AGAACTCCATCCGGCATTCGCTGTCCTTCAATGACTGCTTCGTCAAGGTGGCACGCTCCCCAGACAAGCC
AGGCAAAGGCTCCTACTGGGCCTTGCATCCCAGCTCTGGGAACATGTTTGAGAACGGCTGCTATCTCCGC
CGGCAGAAGCGCTTCAAGCTGGAGGAGAAGGCAAAGAAAGGAAACAGCGCCACATCGGCCAGCAGGAATG
GTACTGCGGGGTCAGCCACCTCTGCCACCACTACAGCTGCCACTGCAGTCACCTCCCCGGCTCAGCCCCA
GCCTACGCCATCTGAGCCCGAGGCCCAGAGTGGGGATGATGTGGGGGGTCTGGACTGCGCCTCACCTCCT
TCGTCCACACCTTATTTCAGCGGCCTGGAGCTCCCGGGGGAACTAAAGTTGGATGCGCCCTATAACTTCA
ACCACCCTTTCTCTATCAACAACCTGATGTCAGAACAGACATCGACACCTTCCAAACTGGATGTGGGGTT
TGGGGGCTACGGGGCTGAGAGTGGGGAGCCTGGAGTCTACTACCAGAGCCTCTATTCCCGCTCTCTGCTT
AATGCATCCTAG
