>Addgene plasmid #33009 | pGCDNsam-Foxa3-IRES-GFP | addgene partial sequence | sequence record 43789 | pLXSN-5
TTCTCTAGGCGCCGGAATTCGCGGCCGTGACAAGAGTTACTAACAGCCCCTCTCTCCAAGCTCACTTACA
GGCTCTCTACTTAGTCCAGCACGAAGTCTGGAGACCTCTGGCGGCAGCCTACCAAGAACAACTGGACCGA
CCGGTGGTACCTCACCCTTACCGAGTCGGCGACACAGTGTGGGTCCGCCGACACCAGACTAAGAACCTAG
AACCTCGCTGGAAAGGACCTTACACAGTCCTGCTGACCACCCCCACCGCCCTCAAAGTAGACGGCATCGC
AGCTTGGATACACGCCGCCCACGTGAAGGCTGCCGACCCCGGGGGTGGACCATCCTCTAGACTGACGCGG
CCGCTACGTAGTCGACGGATCCATGCTGGGCTCAGTGAAGATGGAGGCTCATGACCTGGCCGAGTGGAGC
TACTACCCGGAGGCGGGCGAGGTGTATTCTCCAGTGAATCCTGTGCCCACCATGGCCCCTCTCAACTCCT
ACATGACCTTGAACCCACTCAGCTCTCCCTACCCTCCCGGAGGGCTTCAGGCCTCCCCACTGCCTACAGG
ACCCCTGGCACCCCCAGCCCCCACTGCGCCCTTGGGGCCCACCTTCCCAAGCTTGGGCACTGGTGGCAGC
ACCGGAGGCAGTGCTTCCGGGTATGTAGCCCCAGGGCCCGGGCTTGTACATGGAAAAGAGATGGCAAAGG
GGTACCGGCGGCCACTGGCCCACGCCAAACCACCATATTCCTACATCTCTCTCATAACCATGGCTATTCA
GCAGGCTCCAGGCAAGATGCTGACCCTGAGTGAAATCTACCAATGGATCATGGACCTCTTCCCGTACTAC
CGGGAGAACCAGCAACGTTGGCAGAACTCCATCCGGCATT
