>Addgene plasmid #33009 | pGCDNsam-Foxa3-IRES-GFP | addgene partial sequence | sequence record 44305 | IRES-F 5'-TGGCTCTCCTCAAGCGTATT-3'
CATTGTATGGGATCTGATCTGGGGCCTCGGTGCACATGCTTTACATGTGTTTAGTCGAGGTTAAAAAAAC
GTCTAGGCCCCCCGAACCACGGGGACGTGGTTTTCCTTTGAAAAACACGATGATAATATGGCCACAACCA
TGGTGAGCAAGGGCGAGGAGCTGTTCACCGGGGTGGTGCCCATCCTGGTCGAGCTGGACGGCGACGTAAA
CGGCCACAAGTTCAGCGTGTCTGGCGAGGGCGAGGGCGATGCCACCTACGGCAAGCTGACCCTGAAGTTC
ATCTGCACCACCGGCAAGCTGCCCGTGCCCTGGCCCACCCTCGTGACCACCCTGACCTACGGCGTGCAGT
GCTTCAGCCGCTACCCCGACCACATGAAGCAGCACGACTTCTTCAAGTCCGCCATGCCCGAAGGCTACGT
CCAGGAGCGCACCATCTTCTTCAAGGACGACGGCAACTACAAGACCCGCGCCGAGGTGAAGTTCGAGGGC
GACACCCTGGTGAACCGCATCGAGCTGAAGGGCATCGACTTCAAGGAGGACGGCAACATCCTGGGGCACA
AGCTGGAGTACAACTACAACAGCCACAACGTCTATATCATGGCCGACAAGCAGAAGAACGGCATCAAGGC
GAACTTCAAGATCCGCCACAACATCGAGGACGGCAGCGTGCAGCTCGCCGACCACTACCAGCAGAACACC
CCCATCGGCGACGGCCCCGTGCTGCTGCCCGACAACCACTACCTGAGCACCCAGTCCGCCCTGAGCAAAG
ACCCCAACGAGAAGCGCGATCACATGGTCCTGCTGGAGTTCGTGACCGCCGCCGGGATCA
