[The description below was written by a language model from this plasmid's Addgene catalogue record.]
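Description:
pGCDNsam-Foxa3-IRES-GFP is a retroviral expression vector built on the pGCDNsam backbone and carrying the mouse forkhead box A3 gene (Foxa3, also known as Hnf3g or Tcf3g) as an insert of about 1.06 kb. The plasmid is propagated in E. coli under ampicillin selection; its copy number is listed as unknown. No feature table accompanies the entry, so the bacterial origin of replication, the long terminal repeats, the packaging signal and the promoter driving the insert are not explicitly recorded. In retroviral vectors of this general type, transcription of the payload usually comes from the 5' LTR, but the record does not confirm this for this construct.

As the name indicates, the Foxa3 coding sequence is followed by an internal ribosome entry site and GFP. This bicistronic arrangement lets a single transcript produce both the transcription factor and a separately translated fluorescent reporter, so transduced cells can be identified or sorted by green fluorescence without fusing a tag to Foxa3. The plasmid would be introduced into a packaging cell system to generate retroviral particles that stably integrate the cassette into dividing target cells.

The associated publication concerns direct conversion of mouse fibroblasts into hepatocyte-like cells by defined factors. This suggests that the construct was used to deliver Foxa3, a liver-enriched forkhead transcription factor, as one of the candidate or effective reprogramming factors in lineage conversion experiments. It is also suited more generally to enforced Foxa3 expression with GFP tracking in mammalian cells.
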