Addgene plasmid #33009: pGCDNsam-Foxa3-IRES-GFP
Depositing lab: Atsushi Suzuki. Depositing organization: Kyushu University. Publication: Direct conversion of mouse fibroblasts to hepatocyte-like cells by defined factors. Sekiya S, Suzuki A. Nature. 2011 Jun 29;475(7356):390-3. doi: 10.1038/nature10263. PubMed 21716291.
Backbone
  Vector backbone: pGCDNsam
  Vector type: Retroviral
Growth in bacteria
  Bacterial resistance: Ampicillin, 100 μg/mL
  Growth temperature: 37°C
  Growth strain: DH5alpha
  Copy number: Unknown
Gene/Insert
  Gene/Insert name: forkhead box A3
  Species: M. musculus (mouse)
  Insert size (bp): 1062
  Entrez Gene: Foxa3 (a.k.a. Hnf-3g, Hnf3g, Tcf-3g, Tcf3g)
Terms and licenses: Academic/Nonprofit Terms; Industry Terms: Not Available to Industry
How to cite: pGCDNsam-Foxa3-IRES-GFP was a gift from Atsushi Suzuki (Addgene plasmid # 33009 ; http://n2t.net/addgene:33009 ; RRID:Addgene_33009)
